Addgene plasmid #69187: LD218
Purpose: Integration of 2GFP tag at Atg18 C terminus, use auxotrophic marker URA3(Candida albicans)
Depositing lab: Zhiping Xie. Depositing organization: Shanghai Jiao Tong University. Publication: A fluorescent tool set for yeast Atg proteins. Li D, Song JZ, Shan MH, Li SP, Liu W, Li H, Zhu J, Wang Y, Lin J, Xie Z. Autophagy. 2015;11(6):954-60. doi: 10.1080/15548627.2015.1040971. PubMed 25998947.
Backbone
  Vector backbone: Bluescript II SK+
  Vector type: Yeast Expression
Growth in bacteria
  Bacterial resistance: Ampicillin, 100 μg/mL
  Growth temperature: 37°C
  Growth strain: DH5alpha
  Copy number: High Copy
Gene/Insert
  Gene/Insert name: Atg18-2EGFP
  Species: S. cerevisiae (budding yeast)
  Insert size (bp): 5000
  Tag / fusion protein: 2xEGFP (C terminal on insert)
  Cloning method: Restriction Enzyme; 5′ cloning site SacII (not destroyed); 3′ cloning site XhoI (not destroyed)
  Sequencing primers: 5′ T7; 3′ SP6
Terms and licenses: Academic/Nonprofit Terms; Industry Terms: Not Available to Industry
How to cite: LD218 was a gift from Zhiping Xie (Addgene plasmid # 69187 ; http://n2t.net/addgene:69187 ; RRID:Addgene_69187)
