[The description below was written by a language model from this plasmid's Addgene catalogue record and pLannotate feature annotations shown in this document.]
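Description:
LD218 is a yeast integration plasmid built on the Bluescript II SK+ backbone and designed to place a tandem GFP tag at the C terminus of the Saccharomyces cerevisiae autophagy protein Atg18 at its chromosomal locus. In E. coli it is a high-copy plasmid, propagated through the ColE1/pUC-type origin and selected with the ampicillin resistance gene (AmpR). The backbone also carries the f1 origin, remnants of the lacZα/lac promoter region, and flanking T7 and T3 promoters. No yeast replication origin or centromere is annotated, which fits a construct meant to act by genomic integration rather than episomal maintenance.

The insert of about 5 kb lies between SacII and XhoI sites. It begins with a fragment of the ATG18 coding sequence, followed by two consecutive GFP open reading frames. The feature table annotates these as GFP (S65T), while the catalogue describes them as 2xEGFP. An ADH1 terminator follows. Downstream is a selectable marker cassette in which the Ashbya gossypii TEF promoter and terminator flank URA3. The catalogue specifies the Candida albicans gene, although the automated annotation matched it to the S. cerevisiae homologue. The insert ends with further yeast genomic sequence that includes a fragment of ROG3, presumably the region downstream of ATG18.

The ATG18 fragment and this distal genomic segment would act as homology arms, so that recombination fuses 2xGFP in frame to endogenous Atg18 under its native promoter, with integrants selected by uracil prototrophy. The plasmid belongs to a fluorescent tool set for yeast Atg proteins and is suited to imaging Atg18 localisation, with the doubled GFP presumably giving a brighter signal.
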