Features (pLannotate 1.2.2; 20 found; start..end, strand, type, name):
     30..458     -  rep_origin     f1 ori (sequence partly withheld): f1 bacteriophage origin of replication; arrow indicates direction of (+) strand synthesis
    463..618     -  CDS            lacZα (fragment): LacZα fragment of β-galactosidase; lacZ fragment
    626..644     +  promoter       T7 promoter: promoter for bacteriophage T7 RNA polymerase
    667..1566    +  CDS            ATG18 (fragment): ATG18_YEAST - Also known as AUT10 From Saccharomyces cerevisiae (strain ATCC 204508 / S288c) (Baker's yeast).
   1618..2331    +  CDS            GFP (S65T): GFP (S65T) is a basic (constitutively fluorescent) green fluorescent protein published in 1995, derived from Aequorea victoria.
   2368..3081    +  CDS            GFP (S65T): GFP (S65T) is a basic (constitutively fluorescent) green fluorescent protein published in 1995, derived from Aequorea victoria.
   3105..3292    +  terminator     ADH1 terminator: S. cerevisiae ADH1; transcription terminator for the S. cerevisiae alcohol dehydrogenase 1 (ADH1) gene
   3367..3710    +  promoter       TEF promoter: Ashbya gossypii TEF promoter
   3729..4517    +  CDS            URA3: PYRF_YEAST - Experimental evidence at protein level: Swiss-Prot protein existence level 1. From Saccharomyces cerevisiae (strain ATCC 204508 / S288c) (Baker's yeast).
   4529..4726    +  terminator     TEF terminator: Ashbya gossypii TEF terminator
   5334..5813    +  CDS            ROG3 (fragment): ROG3_YEAST - Experimental evidence at protein level: Swiss-Prot protein existence level 1. Involved in resistance to GST substrate o-dinitrobenzene (o- DNB). From Saccharomyces cerevisiae (strain ATCC 204508 / S288c) (Baker's yeast).
   5813..5833    +  misc_feature   MCS (fragment): pBluescript multiple cloning site
   5846..5864    -  promoter       T3 promoter: promoter for bacteriophage T3 RNA polymerase
   5909..5925    -  protein_bind   lac operator: The lac repressor binds to the lac operator to inhibit transcription in E. coli. This inhibition can be relieved by adding lactose or isopropyl-β-D-thiogalactopyranoside (IPTG). lac repressor encoded by lacI
   5933..5963    -  promoter       lac promoter: promoter for the E. coli lac operon
   5978..5999    -  protein_bind   CAP binding site: CAP binding activates transcription in the presence of cAMP. E. coli catabolite activator protein
   6012..6104    -  CDS            lacI (fragment): lac repressor; lacI; The lac repressor binds to the lac operator to inhibit transcription in E. coli. This inhibition can be relieved by adding lactose or isopropyl-β-D-thiogalactopyranoside (IPTG).
   6287..6875    -  rep_origin     ori: high-copy-number ColE1/pMB1/pBR322/pUC origin of replication
   7046..7906    -  CDS            AmpR: β-lactamase; bla; confers resistance to ampicillin, carbenicillin, and related antibiotics
   7907..8011    -  promoter       AmpR promoter: bla
>Addgene plasmid #69187 | LD218 | depositor full sequence | sequence record 128293 | LD218 sequence 8034 bps
CTAAATTGTAAGCGTTAATATTTTGTTAAAATTCGCGTTAAATTTTTGTTAAATCAGCTCATTTTTTAAC
CAATAGGCCGAAATCGGCAAAATCCCTTATAAATCAAAAGAATAGACCGAGATAGGGT
[37 nt withheld, positions 129-165]
AAAGAACGTGGACTCCAACGTCAAAGG
[49 nt withheld, positions 193-241]
T
[91 nt withheld, positions 243-333]
G
[124 nt withheld, positions 335-458]
CCCATTCGCCATTCAGGCTGCGCAACTGTTGGGAAGGGCGATCGGTGCGGGCCTCTTCGCTATTACGCCA
GCTGGCGAAAGGGGGATGTGCTGCAAGGCGATTAAGTTGGGTAACGCCAGGGTTTTCCCAGTCACGACGT
TGTAAAACGACGGCCAGTGAGCGCGCGTAATACGACTCACTATAGGGCGAATTGGAGCTCCACCGCGGTC
GAGCTTTACTAAGAGGGATGATGCGGATCCAACAAGCAGTAACGGCGGTAACAGCAGTATAATAAAGAAT
GGTGATGTGATCGTATTCAACTTGGAAACATTACAGCCAACCATGGTCATCGAAGCTCATAAGGGCGAGA
TTGCTGCAATGGCAATTAGTTTTGATGGGACACTAATGGCTACCGCCTCTGATAAAGGTACTATCATCAG
GGTCTTTGACATTGAAACGGGTGATAAGATCTACCAATTCAGGAGAGGGACGTACGCGACAAGAATTTAC
TCCATATCATTCAGTGAAGATAGCCAGTACTTGGCGGTTACCGGCTCTTCCAAAACCGTGCATATCTTCA
AATTGGGGCATTCAATGAGCAACAATAAACTAGACAGCGATGATAGCAACATGGAAGAAGCTGCAGCCGA
TGATTCATCGCTCGATACCACCAGTATCGATGCGCTGAGTGACGAGGAAAACCCGACAAGACTCGCAAGA
GAACCATATGTGGATGCATCAAGAAAGACAATGGGTAGGATGATACGTTACTCTTCTCAAAAGCTATCCC
GAAGAGCTGCCAGAACATTGGGTCAGATTTTCCCCATCAAAGTTACATCGTTGTTGGAATCCTCGCGCCA
TTTTGCGTCTTTGAAACTTCCCGTTGAAACCAATTCCCATGTAATGACCATATCAAGTATAGGCTCTCCA
ATAGATATAGACACATCCGAGTATCCGGAACTCTTCGAAACTGGCAATTCCGCAAGTACAGAGTCCTACC
ATGAGCCTGTTATGAAGATGGTCCCCATCAGGGTCGTTTCCTCGGATGGATACCTATACAACTTTGTTAT
GGACCCGGAGAGAGGCGGCGATTGCTTAATATTGTCACAGTATTCCATCTTGATGGATGCTTCGTACGCT
GCAGGTCGACGGATCGGTGACGGTGCTGGTTTAATTAACATGTCTAAAGGTGAAGAATTATTCACTGGTG
TTGTCCCAATTTTGGTTGAATTAGATGGTGATGTTAATGGTCACAAATTTTCTGTCTCCGGTGAAGGTGA
AGGTGATGCTACTTACGGTAAATTGACCTTAAAATTTATTTGTACTACTGGTAAATTGCCAGTTCCATGG
CCAACCTTAGTCACTACTTTAACTTATGGTGTTCAATGTTTTTCTAGATACCCAGATCATATGAAACAAC
ATGACTTTTTCAAGTCTGCCATGCCAGAAGGTTATGTTCAAGAAAGAACTATTTTTTTCAAAGATGACGG
TAACTACAAGACCAGAGCTGAAGTCAAGTTTGAAGGTGATACCTTAGTTAATAGAATCGAATTAAAAGGT
ATTGATTTTAAAGAAGATGGTAACATTTTAGGTCACAAATTGGAATACAACTATAACTCTCACAATGTTT
ACATCATGGCTGACAAACAAAAGAATGGTATCAAAGTTAACTTCAAAATTAGACACAACATTGAAGATGG
TTCTGTTCAATTAGCTGACCATTATCAACAAAATACTCCAATTGGTGATGGTCCAGTCTTGTTACCAGAC
AACCATTACTTATCCACTCAATCTGCCTTATCCAAAGATCCAAACGAAAAGAGAGACCACATGGTCTTGT
TAGAATTTGTTACTGCTGCTGGTATTACCCATGGTATTGATGAATTGTACAAAATTCCAGTTCCAACGCG
TGATCTAGAGAAGCCATTCATGTCTAAAGGTGAAGAATTATTCACTGGTGTTGTCCCAATTTTGGTTGAA
TTAGATGGTGATGTTAATGGTCACAAATTTTCTGTCTCCGGTGAAGGTGAAGGTGATGCTACTTACGGTA
AATTGACCTTAAAATTTATTTGTACTACTGGTAAATTGCCAGTTCCATGGCCAACCTTAGTCACTACTTT
AACTTATGGTGTTCAATGTTTTTCTAGATACCCAGATCATATGAAACAACATGACTTTTTCAAGTCTGCC
ATGCCAGAAGGTTATGTTCAAGAAAGAACTATTTTTTTCAAAGATGACGGTAACTACAAGACCAGAGCTG
AAGTCAAGTTTGAAGGTGATACCTTAGTTAATAGAATCGAATTAAAAGGTATTGATTTTAAAGAAGATGG
TAACATTTTAGGTCACAAATTGGAATACAACTATAACTCTCACAATGTTTACATCATGGCTGACAAACAA
AAGAATGGTATCAAAGTTAACTTCAAAATTAGACACAACATTGAAGATGGTTCTGTTCAATTAGCTGACC
ATTATCAACAAAATACTCCAATTGGTGATGGTCCAGTCTTGTTACCAGACAACCATTACTTATCCACTCA
ATCTGCCTTATCCAAAGATCCAAACGAAAAGAGAGACCACATGGTCTTGTTAGAATTTGTTACTGCTGCT
GGTATTACCCATGGTATGGATGAATTATATAAATAAGGCGCGCCACTTCTAAATAAGCGAATTTCTTATG
ATTTATGATTTTTATTATTAAATAAGTTATAAAAAAAATAAGTGTATACAAATTTTAAAGTGACTCTTAG
GTTTTAAAACGAAAATTCTTATTCTTGAGTAACTCTTTCCTGTAGGTCAGGTTGCTTTCTCAGGTATAGT
ATGAGGTCGCTCTTATTGACCACACCTCTACCGGCAGATCCGCTAGGGATAACAGGGTAATATAGATCTG
TTTAGCTTGCCTCGTCCCCGCCGGGTCACCCGGCCAGCGACATGGAGGCCCAGAATACCCTCCTTGACAG
TCTTGACGTGCGCAGCTCAGGGGCATGATGTGACTGTCGCCCGTACATTTAGCCCATACATCCCCATGTA
TAATCATTTGCATCCATACATTTTGATGGCCGCACGGCGCGAAGCAAAAATTACGGCTCCTCGCTGCAGA
CCTGCGAGCAGGGAAACGCTCCCCTCACAGACGCGTTGAATTGTCCCCACGCCGCGCCCCTGTAGAGAAA
TATAAAAGGTTAGGATTTGCCACTGAGGTTCTTCTTTCATATACTTCCTTTTAAAATCTTGCTAGGATAC
AGTTCTCACATCACATCCGAACATAAACAACCATGACAGTCAACACTAAGACCTATAGTGAGAGAGCAGA
AACTCATGCCTCACCAGTAGCACAGCGATTATTTCGATTAATGGAACTGAAGAAAACCAATTTATGTGCA
TCAATTGACGTTGATACCACTAAGGAATTCCTTGAATTAATTGATAAATTAGGTCCTTATGTATGCTTAA
TCAAGACTCATATTGATATAATCAATGATTTTTCCTATGAATCCACTATTGAACCATTATTAGAACTTTC
ACGTAAACATCAATTTATGATTTTTGAAGATAGAAAATTTGCTGATATTGGTAATACCGTAAAGAAACAA
TATATTGGTGGAGTTTATAAAATTAGTAGTTGGGCAGATATTACCAATGCTCATGGTGTCACTGGGAATG
GAGTGGTTGAAGGATTAAAACAGGGAGCTAAAGAAACCACCACCAACCAAGAGCCAAGAGGGTTATTGAT
GTTAGCTGAATTATCATCAGTGGGATCATTAGCATATGGAGAATATTCTCAAAAAACTGTTGAAATTGCT
AAATCCGATAAGGAATTTGTTATTGGATTTATTGCCCAACGTGATATGGGTGGCCAAGAAGAAGGATTTG
ATTGGCTTATTATGACACCTGGAGTTGGATTAGATGATAAAGGTGATGGATTAGGACAACAATATAGAAC
TGTTGATGAAGTTGTTAGCACTGGAACTGATATTATCATTGTTGGTAGAGGATTGTTTGGTAAAGGAAGA
GATCCAGATATTGAAGGTAAAAGGTATAGAAATGCTGGTTGGAATGCTTATTTGAAAAAGACTGGCCAAT
TATAATCAGTACTGACAATAAAAAGATTCTTGTTTTCAAGAACTTGTCATTTGTATAGTTTTTTTATATT
GTAGTTGTTCTATTTTAATCAAATGTTAGCGTGATTTATATTTTTTTTCGCCTCGACATCATCTGCCCAG
ATGCGAAGTTAAGTGCGCAGAAAGTAATATCATGCGTCAATCGTATGTGAATGCTGGTCGCTATACTGCT
GTCGATTCGATACTAACGCCGCCATCCAGTGTCGAAAACGAGCTCGAATTCATCGATGATATCAGATCCA
CTAGTGGCCTATGCTGATCACGGAAGTGTCTCGCGCTGCCTTCCGTACGTCACAACGCATACACAATATA
GTTTATATAAACTCCTGCGTATAATCTATCCTTTTGCATAATATTTTCGTCACCATTATCTTGTTGCGGT
GTTTTTATTTAAAACAATAGAACTCGCCTAAAGGGGAAATTTTCGATATAAAAATTCAAAAAAATGGCTT
TCATGGATCGAGTATTTGTTTGTCGAAAAAGGATCACTGGAGTGACGTTACTACGCTACGAAGCCTCCTT
CCGGCTTAGCCCTGTTGATTACGAATTTGGATCAGTTGGTATTTGATTCCTCGGAAGAGTTAACTTCACG
CGGGTAAATCACTTGTGATGCGGTATATTCTCTATACGGCTAATAGATGAATCAGGGTGTTTTAAAGTGC
GTATAAACCCTTTTGCTATTTTCGTTTATATAATTGGCGTTGATAAAGAGCCAATATCTATTGTTGCTAC
ATAGAGGCAGCTCTCTTAGCAAAATAAAAATACAAAAAGTTCGACATGGGCTTCAGTAGCGGTAAATCAA
CTAAGAAAAAGCCTCTGCTTTTCGATATCAGACTTAAAAATGTTGACAACGATGTAATACTCCTCAAAGG
TCCTCCAAACGAGGCCCCCTCGGTGCTTTTATCTGGTTGCATCGTTTTATCGATTAACGAACCCATGCAG
ATCAAAAGCATATCATTGAGACTTTATGGGAAGATACAAATAGACGTACCATTAGAGAGGCCCCAGGACG
CTAGTTCTTCGTCGTTGTCTTCATCGCCGCCAAAGATCAGAAAGTACAACAAAGTTTTTTATAATTACGC
ATGGGATAATGTTAACCTCAAGGAGTATCTGAGTGGTTTAAGAGGGCAATCTGGCCTTGCGGGCAGTAGC
TCATCAAGTAATATCTTGGGCACTCGCCAAAGAGCTCAGTCCACAAGTTCCTTGAAGTCTTTAAAGGGGT
CCTCCTCACCCTCTTCATGTACTTTAGATAAGGGCTCGAGGGGGGGCCCGGTACCCAGCTTTTGTTCCCT
TTAGTGAGGGTTAATTGCGCGCTTGGCGTAATCATGGTCATAGCTGTTTCCTGTGTGAAATTGTTATCCG
CTCACAATTCCACACAACATACGAGCCGGAAGCATAAAGTGTAAAGCCTGGGGTGCCTAATGAGTGAGCT
AACTCACATTAATTGCGTTGCGCTCACTGCCCGCTTTCCAGTCGGGAAACCTGTCGTGCCAGCTGCATTA
ATGAATCGGCCAACGCGCGGGGAGAGGCGGTTTGCGTATTGGGCGCTCTTCCGCTTCCTCGCTCACTGAC
TCGCTGCGCTCGGTCGTTCGGCTGCGGCGAGCGGTATCAGCTCACTCAAAGGCGGTAATACGGTTATCCA
CAGAATCAGGGGATAACGCAGGAAAGAACATGTGAGCAAAAGGCCAGCAAAAGGCCAGGAACCGTAAAAA
GGCCGCGTTGCTGGCGTTTTTCCATAGGCTCCGCCCCCCTGACGAGCATCACAAAAATCGACGCTCAAGT
CAGAGGTGGCGAAACCCGACAGGACTATAAAGATACCAGGCGTTTCCCCCTGGAAGCTCCCTCGTGCGCT
CTCCTGTTCCGACCCTGCCGCTTACCGGATACCTGTCCGCCTTTCTCCCTTCGGGAAGCGTGGCGCTTTC
TCATAGCTCACGCTGTAGGTATCTCAGTTCGGTGTAGGTCGTTCGCTCCAAGCTGGGCTGTGTGCACGAA
CCCCCCGTTCAGCCCGACCGCTGCGCCTTATCCGGTAACTATCGTCTTGAGTCCAACCCGGTAAGACACG
ACTTATCGCCACTGGCAGCAGCCACTGGTAACAGGATTAGCAGAGCGAGGTATGTAGGCGGTGCTACAGA
GTTCTTGAAGTGGTGGCCTAACTACGGCTACACTAGAAGGACAGTATTTGGTATCTGCGCTCTGCTGAAG
CCAGTTACCTTCGGAAAAAGAGTTGGTAGCTCTTGATCCGGCAAACAAACCACCGCTGGTAGCGGTGGTT
TTTTTGTTTGCAAGCAGCAGATTACGCGCAGAAAAAAAGGATCTCAAGAAGATCCTTTGATCTTTTCTAC
GGGGTCTGACGCTCAGTGGAACGAAAACTCACGTTAAGGGATTTTGGTCATGAGATTATCAAAAAGGATC
TTCACCTAGATCCTTTTAAATTAAAAATGAAGTTTTAAATCAATCTAAAGTATATATGAGTAAACTTGGT
CTGACAGTTACCAATGCTTAATCAGTGAGGCACCTATCTCAGCGATCTGTCTATTTCGTTCATCCATAGT
TGCCTGACTCCCCGTCGTGTAGATAACTACGATACGGGAGGGCTTACCATCTGGCCCCAGTGCTGCAATG
ATACCGCGAGACCCACGCTCACCGGCTCCAGATTTATCAGCAATAAACCAGCCAGCCGGAAGGGCCGAGC
GCAGAAGTGGTCCTGCAACTTTATCCGCCTCCATCCAGTCTATTAATTGTTGCCGGGAAGCTAGAGTAAG
TAGTTCGCCAGTTAATAGTTTGCGCAACGTTGTTGCCATTGCTACAGGCATCGTGGTGTCACGCTCGTCG
TTTGGTATGGCTTCATTCAGCTCCGGTTCCCAACGATCAAGGCGAGTTACATGATCCCCCATGTTGTGCA
AAAAAGCGGTTAGCTCCTTCGGTCCTCCGATCGTTGTCAGAAGTAAGTTGGCCGCAGTGTTATCACTCAT
GGTTATGGCAGCACTGCATAATTCTCTTACTGTCATGCCATCCGTAAGATGCTTTTCTGTGACTGGTGAG
TACTCAACCAAGTCATTCTGAGAATAGTGTATGCGGCGACCGAGTTGCTCTTGCCCGGCGTCAATACGGG
ATAATACCGCGCCACATAGCAGAACTTTAAAAGTGCTCATCATTGGAAAACGTTCTTCGGGGCGAAAACT
CTCAAGGATCTTACCGCTGTTGAGATCCAGTTCGATGTAACCCACTCGTGCACCCAACTGATCTTCAGCA
TCTTTTACTTTCACCAGCGTTTCTGGGTGAGCAAAAACAGGAAGGCAAAATGCCGCAAAAAAGGGAATAA
GGGCGACACGGAAATGTTGAATACTCATACTCTTCCTTTTTCAATATTATTGAAGCATTTATCAGGGTTA
TTGTCTCATGAGCGGATACATATTTGAATGTATTTAGAAAAATAAACAAATAGGGGTTCCGCGCACATTT
CCCCGAAAAGTGCCAC
