>Addgene plasmid #69187 | LD218 | addgene partial sequence | sequence record 124506 | T7 5'-TAATACGACTCACTATAGGG-3'
GCGGTCGAGCTTTACTAAGAGGGATGATGCGGATCCAACAAGCAGTAACGGCGGTAACAGCAGTATAATA
AAGAATGGTGATGTGATCGTATTCAACTTGGAAACATTACAGCCAACCATGGTCATCGAAGCTCATAAGG
GCGAGATTGCTGCAATGGCAATTAGTTTTGATGGGACACTAATGGCTACCGCCTCTGATAAAGGTACTAT
CATCAGGGTCTTTGACATTGAAACGGGTGATAAGATCTACCAATTCAGGAGAGGGACGTACGCGACAAGA
ATTTACTCCATATCATTCAGTGAAGATAGCCAGTACTTGGCGGTTACCGGCTCTTCCAAAACCGTGCATA
TCTTCAAATTGGGGCATTCAATGAGCAACAATAAACTAGACAGCGATGATAGCAACATGGAAGAAGCTGC
AGCCGATGATTCATCGCTCGATACCACCAGTATCGATGCGCTGAGTGACGAGGAAAACCCGACAAGACTC
GCAAGAGAACCATATGTGGATGCATCAAGAAAGACAATGGGTAGGATGATACGTTACTCTTCTCAAAAGC
TATCCCGAAGAGCTGCCAGAACATTGGGTCAGATTTTCCCCATCAAAGTTACATCGTTGTTGGAATCCTC
GCGCCATTTTGCGTCTTTGAAACTTCCCGTTGAAACCAATTCCCATGTAATGACCATATCAAGTATAGGC
TCTCCAATAGATATAGACACATCCGAGTATCCGGAACTCTTCGAAACTGGCAATTCCGCAAGTACAGAGT
CCTACCATGAGCCTGTTATGAAGATGGTCCCCATCAGGGTCGTTTCCTCGGATGGATACCTATACAACTT
TGTTATGGACCCGGAGAGAGGCGGCGATTGCTTAATATTGTCACAGTATTCCATCTTGATGGATGCTTCG
TACGCTGCAGGTCGACGGATCGGTGACGGTGCTGGTTTAATTAACATGTCTAAAGGTGAAGAATTATTCA
CTGGTGTTGTCCCAATTTTGGTTGAATTAGATGGTGATGTTAATGGTCACAAATTTTCTGTCTCCGGTGA
AGGTGAAGGTGATGCTACTTACGGTAAATTGACCTTAAAATTTATTTGTACTACTGGTAAATTGCCAGTT
CCATGGCCAACCTTAG
