>Addgene plasmid #69187 | LD218 | addgene partial sequence | sequence record 124507 | pHybLex_rev 5'-GAGTCACTTTAAAATTTGTATACAC-3'
ACTTATTTAATAATAAAAATCATAAATCATAAGAAATTCGCTTATTTAGAAGTGGCGCGCCTTATTTATA
TAATTCATCCATACCATGGGTAATACCAGCAGCAGTAACAAATTCTAACAAGACCATGTGGTCTCTCTTT
TCGTTTGGATCTTTGGATAAGGCAGATTGAGTGGATAAGTAATGGTTGTCTGGTAACAAGACTGGACCAT
CACCAATTGGAGTATTTTGTTGATAATGGTCAGCTAATTGAACAGAACCATCTTCAATGTTGTGTCTAAT
TTTGAAGTTAACTTTGATACCATTCTTTTGTTTGTCAGCCATGATGTAAACATTGTGAGAGTTATAGTTG
TATTCCAATTTGTGACCTAAAATGTTACCATCTTCTTTAAAATCAATACCTTTTAATTCGATTCTATTAA
CTAAGGTATCACCTTCAAACTTGACTTCAGCTCTGGTCTTGTAGTTACCGTCATCTTTGAAAAAAATAGT
TCTTTCTTGAACATAACCTTCTGGCATGGCAGACTTGAAAAAGTCATGTTGTTTCATATGATCTGGGTAT
CTAGAAAAACATTGAACACCATAAGTTAAAGTAGTGACTAAGGTTGGCCATGGAACTGGCAATTTACCAG
TAGTACAAATAAATTTTAAGGTCAATTTACCGTAAGTAGCATCACCTTCACCTTCACCGGAGACAGAAAA
TTTGTGACCATTAACATCACCATCTAATTCAACCAAAATTGGGACAACACCAGTGAATAATTCTTCACCT
TTAGACATGAATGGCTTCTCTAGATCACGCGTTGGAACTGGAATTTTGTACAATTCATCAATACCATGGG
TAATACCAGCAGCAGTAACAAATTCTAACAAGACCATGTGGTCTCTCTTTTCGTTTGGATCTTTGGATAA
GGCAGATTGAGTGGATAAGTAATGGTTGTCTGGTAACAAGACTGGACCATCACCAATTGGAGTATTTTGT
TGATAATGGTCAGCTAATTGAACAGAACCATCTTCAATGTTGTGTCTAATTTTGAAGTTAACTTTGATAC
CATTCTTTTGTTTGTCAGCCATGATGTAAACATTGTGAGAGTTATAGTTGTATTCCAATT
